>Addgene plasmid #222003 | TL1 alphaDdCBE 3_CN (right, DddA11-N) | addgene full sequence | sequence record 438752 | Addgene NGS Result
GACGGATCGGGAGATCTCCCGATCCCCTATGGTGCACTCTCAGTACAATCTGCTCTGATGCCGCATAGTT
AAGCCAGTATCTGCTCCCTGCTTGTGTGTTGGAGGTCGCTGAGTAGTGCGCGAGCAAAATTTAAGCTACA
ACAAGGCAAGGCTTGACCGACAATTGCATGAAGAATCTGCTTAGGGTTAGGCGTTTTGCGCTGCTTCGCG
ATGTACGGGCCAGATATACGCGTTGACATTGATTATTGACTAGTTATTAATAGTAATCAATTACGGGGTC
ATTAGTTCATAGCCCATATATGGAGTTCCGCGTTACATAACTTACGGTAAATGGCCCGCCTGGCTGACCG
CCCAACGACCCCCGCCCATTGACGTCAATAATGACGTATGTTCCCATAGTAACGCCAATAGGGACTTTCC
ATTGACGTCAATGGGTGGAGTATTTACGGTAAACTGCCCACTTGGCAGTACATCAAGTGTATCATATGCC
AAGTACGCCCCCTATTGACGTCAATGACGGTAAATGGCCCGCCTGGCATTATGCCCAGTACATGACCTTA
TGGGACTTTCCTACTTGGCAGTACATCTACGTATTAGTCATCGCTATTACCATGGTGATGCGGTTTTGGC
AGTACATCAATGGGCGTGGATAGCGGTTTGACTCACGGGGATTTCCAAGTCTCCACCCCATTGACGTCAA
TGGGAGTTTGTTTTGGCACCAAAATCAACGGGACTTTCCAAAATGTCGTAACAACTCCGCCCCATTGACG
CAAATGGGCGGTAGGCGTGTACGGTGGGAGGTCTATATAAGCAGAGCTCTCTGGCTAACTAGAGAACCCA
CTGCTTACTGGCTTATCGAAATTAATACGACTCACTATAGGGAGACCCAAGCTGGCTAGCACCATGGCCT
CCGTTCTGACCCCGCTGCTGCTGCGTGGCCTGACCGGCTCCGCTCGTCGTCTGCCAGTTCCGCGTGCGAA
AATCCATTCCCTGGACTACAAAGACCATGACGGTGATTATAAAGATCATGACATCGATTACAAGGATGAC
GATGACAAGATGGACATCGCGGATCTGCGTACCCTGGGTTACAGCCAGCAGCAGCAGGAGAAGATCAAGC
CAAAGGTGCGCAGCACCGTGGCCCAGCACCATGAAGCTCTGGTGGGTCACGGCTTCACCCACGCGCACAT
CGTGGCTCTGAGCCAGCACCCAGCCGCGCTGGGTACCGTGGCCGTGAAATATCAGGACATGATTGCTGCC
CTGCCAGAGGCTACCCATGAAGCGATTGTGGGTGTGGGCAAGAGAGGAGCCGGTGCTCGTGCGCTGGAGG
CCCTGCTGACCGTGGCCGGTGAACTGCGTGGCCCGCCGCTGCAGCTGGATACCGGCCAGCTGCTGAAAAT
CGCGAAACGTGGCGGTGTGACCGCTGTGGAAGCTGTGCATGCCTGGCGTAATGCTCTGACCGGTGCCCCC
CTGAACCTGACCCCGGACCAAGTGGTGGCTATCGCCAGCAACGGTGGCGGCAAGCAAGCGCTCGAAACGG
TGCAGCGGCTGTTGCCGGTGCTGTGCCAGGACCATGGCCTGACCCCGGACCAAGTGGTGGCTATCGCCAG
CAACGGTGGCGGCAAGCAAGCGCTCGAAACGGTGCAGCGGCTGTTGCCGGTGCTGTGCCAGGACCATGGC
CTGACCCCGGACCAAGTGGTGGCTATCGCCAGCAACGGTGGCGGCAAGCAAGCGCTCGAAACGGTGCAGC
GGCTGTTGCCGGTGCTGTGCCAGGACCATGGCCTGACCCCGGACCAAGTGGTGGCTATCGCCAGCAACGG
TGGCGGCAAGCAAGCGCTCGAAACGGTGCAGCGGCTGTTGCCGGTGCTGTGCCAGGACCATGGCCTGACC
CCGGACCAAGTGGTGGCTATCGCCAGCAACATTGGCGGCAAGCAAGCGCTCGAAACGGTGCAGCGGCTGT
TGCCGGTGCTGTGCCAGGACCATGGCCTGACCCCGGACCAAGTGGTGGCTATCGCCAGCAACATTGGCGG
CAAGCAAGCGCTCGAAACGGTGCAGCGGCTGTTGCCGGTGCTGTGCCAGGACCATGGCCTGACCCCGGAC
CAAGTGGTGGCTATCGCCAGCAACAATGGCGGCAAGCAAGCGCTCGAAACGGTGCAGCGGCTGTTGCCGG
TGCTGTGCCAGGACCATGGCCTCACACCCGATCAGGTCGTGGCTATCGCCAGCAACGGTGGCGGCAAGCA
AGCGCTCGAAACGGTGCAGCGGCTGTTGCCGGTGCTGTGCCAGGACCATGGCCTGACCCCGGACCAAGTG
GTGGCTATCGCCAGCAACGGTGGCGGCAAGCAAGCGCTCGAAACGGTGCAGCGGCTGTTGCCGGTGCTGT
GCCAGGACCATGGCCTGACCCCGGACCAAGTGGTGGCTATCGCCAGCAACGGTGGCGGCAAGCAAGCGCT
CGAAACGGTGCAGCGGCTGTTGCCGGTGCTGTGCCAGGACCATGGCCTGACCCCGGACCAAGTGGTGGCT
ATCGCCAGCAACGGTGGCGGCAAGCAAGCGCTCGAAACGGTGCAGCGGCTGTTGCCGGTGCTGTGCCAGG
ACCATGGCCTGACCCCGGACCAAGTGGTGGCTATCGCCAGCAACATTGGCGGCAAGCAAGCGCTCGAAAC
GGTGCAGCGGCTGTTGCCGGTGCTGTGCCAGGACCATGGCCTGACCCCGGACCAAGTGGTGGCTATCGCC
AGCAACGGTGGCGGCAAGCAAGCGCTCGAAACGGTGCAGCGGCTGTTGCCGGTGCTGTGCCAGGACCATG
GCCTGACCCCGGACCAAGTGGTGGCTATCGCCAGCAACAATGGCGGCAAGCAAGCGCTCGAAACGGTGCA
GCGGCTGTTGCCGGTGCTGTGCCAGGACCATGGCCTGACCCCGGACCAAGTGGTGGCTATCGCCAGCCAC
GATGGCGGCAAGCAAGCGCTCGAAAGCATTGTGGCCCAGCTGAGCCGGCCTGATCCGGCGTTGGCCGCGT
TGACCAACGATCACCTGGTGGCCCTGGCCTGCCTGGGCGGTCGTCCGGCCCTGGATGCGGTGAAGAAAGG
CCTGGGTGGATCCGGCAGCTACGCCCTGGGTCCGTATCAGATTAGCGCCCCGCAGCTGCCAGCTTACAAT
GGTCAGACCGTGGGTACCTTCTACTATGTGAACGACGCGGGCGGTCTGGAGAGCAAGGTGTTTATCAGCG
GCGGTCCAACCCCGTACCCAAACTATGTCAGTGCCGGTCATGTGGAGGGTCAGAGCGCCCTGTTCATGCG
TGATAACGGCATCAGCGAGGGTCTGGTGTTCCACAACAACCCGAAAGGCACCTGCGGTTTTTGCGTGAAC
ATGATCGAGACCCTGCTGCCGGAAAACGCGAAAATGACCGTGGTGCCGCCGGAAGGTTCTGGCGGCTCAA
CTAATCTGAGCGACATCATTGAGAAGGAGACTGGGAAACAGCTGGTCATTCAGGAGTCCATCCTGATGCT
GCCTGAGGAGGTGGAGGAAGTGATCGGCAACAAGCCAGAGTCTGACATCCTGGTGCACACCGCCTACGAC
GAGTCCACAGATGAGAATGTGATGCTGCTGACCTCTGACGCCCCCGAGTATAAGCCTTGGGCCCTGGTCA
TCCAGGATTCTAACGGCGAGAATAAGATCAAGATGCTGTGATAAGGGGTCTTTGTCCTCTGTACTGTCTC
TCTCCTTGCCCCTAACCCAAAAAGCTTCATTTTTCTGTGTAGGCTGCACAAGAGCCTTGATTGAAGATAT
ATTCTTTCTGAACAGTATTTAAGGTTTCCAATAAAATGTACACCCCTCAGAACTTCTGAGGCGGAAAGAA
CCAGCTGGGGCTCTAGGGGGTATCCCC
[124 nt withheld, positions 3878-4001]
C
[91 nt withheld, positions 4003-4093]
A
[49 nt withheld, positions 4095-4143]
CCTTTGACGTTGGAGTCCACGTTCTTT
[37 nt withheld, positions 4171-4207]
ACCCTATCTCGGTCTATTCTTTTGATTTATAAGGGATTTTGCCGATTTCGGCCTATTGGTTAAAAAATGA
GCTGATTTAACAAAAATTTAACGCGAATTAATTCTGTGGAATGTGTGTCAGTTAGGGTGTGGAAAGTCCC
CAGGCTCCCCAGCAGGCAGAAGTATGCAAAGCATGCATCTCAATTAGTCAGCAACCAGGTGTGGAAAGTC
CCCAGGCTCCCCAGCAGGCAGAAGTATGCAAAGCATGCATCTCAATTAGTCAGCAACCATAGTCCCGCCC
CTAACTCCGCCCATCCCGCCCCTAACTCCGCCCAGTTCCGCCCATTCTCCGCCCCATGGCTGACTAATTT
TTTTTATTTATGCAGAGGCCGAGGCCGCCTCTGCCTCTGAGCTATTCCAGAAGTAGTGAGGAGGCTTTTT
TGGAGGCCTAGGCTTTTGCAAAAAGCTCCCGGGAGCTTGTATATCCATTTTCGGATCTGATCAGCACGTG
TTGACAATTAATCATCGGCATAGTATATCGGCATAGTATAATACGACAAGGTGAGGAACTAAACCATGGC
CAAGCCTTTGTCTCAAGAAGAATCCACCCTCATTGAAAGAGCAACGGCTACAATCAACAGCATCCCCATC
TCTGAAGACTACAGCGTCGCCAGCGCAGCTCTCTCTAGCGACGGCCGCATCTTCACTGGTGTCAATGTAT
ATCATTTTACTGGGGGACCTTGTGCAGAACTCGTGGTGCTGGGCACTGCTGCTGCTGCGGCAGCTGGCAA
CCTGACTTGTATCGTCGCGATCGGAAATGAGAACAGGGGCATCTTGAGCCCCTGCGGACGGTGCCGACAG
GTGCTTCTCGATCTGCATCCTGGGATCAAAGCCATAGTGAAGGACAGTGATGGACAGCCGACGGCAGTTG
GGATTCGTGAATTGCTGCCCTCTGGTTATGTGTGGGAGGGCTAAGCACTTCGTGGCCGAGGAGCAGGACT
GACACGTGCTACGAGATTTCGATTCCACCGCCGCCTTCTATGAAAGGTTGGGCTTCGGAATCGTTTTCCG
GGACGCCGGCTGGATGATCCTCCAGCGCGGGGATCTCATGCTGGAGTTCTTCGCCCACCCCAACTTGTTT
ATTGCAGCTTATAATGGTTACAAATAAAGCAATAGCATCACAAATTTCACAAATAAAGCATTTTTTTCAC
TGCATTCTAGTTGTGGTTTGTCCAAACTCATCAATGTATCTTATCATGTCTGTATACCGTCGACCTCTAG
CTAGAGCTTGGCGTAATCATGGTCATAGCTGTTTCCTGTGTGAAATTGTTATCCGCTCACAATTCCACAC
AACATACGAGCCGGAAGCATAAAGTGTAAAGCCTGGGGTGCCTAATGAGTGAGCTAACTCACATTAATTG
CGTTGCGCTCACTGCCCGCTTTCCAGTCGGGAAACCTGTCGTGCCAGCTGCATTAATGAATCGGCCAACG
CGCGGGGAGAGGCGGTTTGCGTATTGGGCGCTCTTCCGCTTCCTCGCTCACTGACTCGCTGCGCTCGGTC
GTTCGGCTGCGGCGAGCGGTATCAGCTCACTCAAAGGCGGTAATACGGTTATCCACAGAATCAGGGGATA
ACGCAGGAAAGAACATGTGAGCAAAAGGCCAGCAAAAGGCCAGGAACCGTAAAAAGGCCGCGTTGCTGGC
GTTTTTCCATAGGCTCCGCCCCCCTGACGAGCATCACAAAAATCGACGCTCAAGTCAGAGGTGGCGAAAC
CCGACAGGACTATAAAGATACCAGGCGTTTCCCCCTGGAAGCTCCCTCGTGCGCTCTCCTGTTCCGACCC
TGCCGCTTACCGGATACCTGTCCGCCTTTCTCCCTTCGGGAAGCGTGGCGCTTTCTCATAGCTCACGCTG
TAGGTATCTCAGTTCGGTGTAGGTCGTTCGCTCCAAGCTGGGCTGTGTGCACGAACCCCCCGTTCAGCCC
GACCGCTGCGCCTTATCCGGTAACTATCGTCTTGAGTCCAACCCGGTAAGACACGACTTATCGCCACTGG
CAGCAGCCACTGGTAACAGGATTAGCAGAGCGAGGTATGTAGGCGGTGCTACAGAGTTCTTGAAGTGGTG
GCCTAACTACGGCTACACTAGAAGAACAGTATTTGGTATCTGCGCTCTGCTGAAGCCAGTTACCTTCGGA
AAAAGAGTTGGTAGCTCTTGATCCGGCAAACAAACCACCGCTGGTAGCGGTGGTTTTTTTGTTTGCAAGC
AGCAGATTACGCGCAGAAAAAAAGGATCTCAAGAAGATCCTTTGATCTTTTCTACGGGGTCTGACGCTCA
GTGGAACGAAAACTCACGTTAAGGGATTTTGGTCATGAGATTATCAAAAAGGATCTTCACCTAGATCCTT
TTAAATTAAAAATGAAGTTTTAAATCAATCTAAAGTATATATGAGTAAACTTGGTCTGACAGTTACCAAT
GCTTAATCAGTGAGGCACCTATCTCAGCGATCTGTCTATTTCGTTCATCCATAGTTGCCTGACTCCCCGT
CGTGTAGATAACTACGATACGGGAGGGCTTACCATCTGGCCCCAGTGCTGCAATGATACCGCGAGACCCA
CGCTCACCGGCTCCAGATTTATCAGCAATAAACCAGCCAGCCGGAAGGGCCGAGCGCAGAAGTGGTCCTG
CAACTTTATCCGCCTCCATCCAGTCTATTAATTGTTGCCGGGAAGCTAGAGTAAGTAGTTCGCCAGTTAA
TAGTTTGCGCAACGTTGTTGCCATTGCTACAGGCATCGTGGTGTCACGCTCGTCGTTTGGTATGGCTTCA
TTCAGCTCCGGTTCCCAACGATCAAGGCGAGTTACATGATCCCCCATGTTGTGCAAAAAAGCGGTTAGCT
CCTTCGGTCCTCCGATCGTTGTCAGAAGTAAGTTGGCCGCAGTGTTATCACTCATGGTTATGGCAGCACT
GCATAATTCTCTTACTGTCATGCCATCCGTAAGATGCTTTTCTGTGACTGGTGAGTACTCAACCAAGTCA
TTCTGAGAATAGTGTATGCGGCGACCGAGTTGCTCTTGCCCGGCGTCAATACGGGATAATACCGCGCCAC
ATAGCAGAACTTTAAAAGTGCTCATCATTGGAAAACGTTCTTCGGGGCGAAAACTCTCAAGGATCTTACC
GCTGTTGAGATCCAGTTCGATGTAACCCACTCGTGCACCCAACTGATCTTCAGCATCTTTTACTTTCACC
AGCGTTTCTGGGTGAGCAAAAACAGGAAGGCAAAATGCCGCAAAAAAGGGAATAAGGGCGACACGGAAAT
GTTGAATACTCATACTCTTCCTTTTTCAATATTATTGAAGCATTTATCAGGGTTATTGTCTCATGAGCGG
ATACATATTTGAATGTATTTAGAAAAATAAACAAATAGGGGTTCCGCGCACATTTCCCCGAAAAGTGCCA
CCTGACGTC
Features (pLannotate 1.2.2; 26 found; start..end, strand, type, name):
     28..80      -  misc_feature   bom (fragment): basis of mobility region from pBR322
    235..614     +  enhancer       CMV enhancer: human cytomegalovirus immediate early enhancer
    615..818     +  promoter       CMV promoter: human cytomegalovirus (CMV) immediate early promoter
    814..847     +  LTR            5' LTR (truncated) (fragment): truncated 5' long terminal repeat (LTR) from HIV-1
    863..881     +  promoter       T7 promoter: promoter for bacteriophage T7 RNA polymerase
    910..993     +  CDS            COX8A (fragment): COX8A_HUMAN - Also known as COX8, COX8L. Experimental evidence at protein level: Swiss-Prot protein existence level 1. Component of the cytochrome c oxidase, the last enzyme in the mitochondrial electron transport chain which drives oxidative phosphorylation. The respiratory chain contains 3 multisubunit complexes succinate dehydrogenase (complex II, CII), ubiquinol- cytochrome c oxidoreductase (cytochrome b-c1 complex, complex III, CIII) and cytochrome c oxidase (complex IV, CIV), that cooperate to transfer electrons derived from NADH and succinate to molecular oxygen, creating an electrochem
    994..1059    +  CDS            3xFLAG: three tandem FLAG® epitope tags, followed by an enterokinase cleavage site
   1072..1578    +  CDS            avrBs3 (fragment): AVRB3_XANEU - Experimental evidence at protein level: Swiss-Prot protein existence level 1. Avirulence protein. Acts as a transcription factor in C.annuum plants. In susceptible plants lacking the Bs3 resistance gene induces expression of a number of genes, including genes homologous to a family of auxin-induced genes, alpha-expansin genes, pectate lyase, anthocyanidin glucoside rhamnosyl transferase and at least one transcription factor, UPA20. Their expression leads to plant hypertrophy in mesophyll cells, probably mainly mediated by UPA20 (PubMed:17962565). In resistant plants induces the h
   2965..3084    +  CDS            avrBs3 (fragment): AVRB3_XANEU - Experimental evidence at protein level: Swiss-Prot protein existence level 1. Avirulence protein. Acts as a transcription factor in C.annuum plants. In susceptible plants lacking the Bs3 resistance gene induces expression of a number of genes, including genes homologous to a family of auxin-induced genes, alpha-expansin genes, pectate lyase, anthocyanidin glucoside rhamnosyl transferase and at least one transcription factor, UPA20. Their expression leads to plant hypertrophy in mesophyll cells, probably mainly mediated by UPA20 (PubMed:17962565). In resistant plants induces the h
   3085..3420    +  CDS            dddA (fragment): DDDA_BURC1 - Experimental evidence at protein level: Swiss-Prot protein existence level 1. Toxic component of a toxin-immunity protein module, which functions as a cellular contact-dependent growth inhibition (CDI) system. CDI modules allow bacteria to communicate with and inhibit the growth of closely related neighboring bacteria in a contact-dependent fashion. Bacteria that have this module inhibit or kill bacteria without it, giving them a growth advantage. Probably specifically inhibited by cognate immunity protein DddI (Probable). The C-terminal 163 residue fragment has double-stranded DN
   3430..3678    +  CDS            UGI: UNGI_BPPB2 - Experimental evidence at protein level: Swiss-Prot protein existence level 1. This protein binds specifically and reversibly to the host uracil-DNA glycosylase, preventing removal of uracil residues from PBS2 DNA by the host uracil-excision repair system. From Bacillus phage PBS2 (Bacteriophage PBS2).
   3836..3857    +  promoter       SV40 promoter (fragment): SV40 enhancer and early promoter
   3878..4306    +  rep_origin     f1 ori (sequence partly withheld): f1 bacteriophage origin of replication; arrow indicates direction of (+) strand synthesis
   4320..4649    +  promoter       SV40 promoter: SV40 enhancer and early promoter
   4697..4744    +  promoter       EM7 promoter: synthetic bacterial promoter&nbsp
   4763..5161    +  CDS            BSD: blasticidin S deaminase; Aspergillus terreus BSD; confers resistance to blasticidin
   5162..5189    +  CDS            BleoR (fragment): antibiotic-binding protein; Sh ble from Streptoalloteichus hindustanus; confers resistance to bleomycin, phleomycin, and Zeocin™
   5199..5324    +  CDS            ble (fragment): BLE_KLEPN - Experimental evidence at protein level: Swiss-Prot protein existence level 1. Binding protein with a strong affinity to the bleomycin family of antibiotics. Binds to CL990; an antimitotic-antibiotic compound. From Klebsiella pneumoniae.
   5319..5440    +  polyA_signal   SV40 poly(A) signal: SV40 polyadenylation signal
   5513..5529    -  protein_bind   lac operator: The lac repressor binds to the lac operator to inhibit transcription in E. coli. This inhibition can be relieved by adding lactose or isopropyl-β-D-thiogalactopyranoside (IPTG). lac repressor encoded by lacI
   5537..5567    -  promoter       lac promoter: promoter for the E. coli lac operon
   5582..5603    -  protein_bind   CAP binding site: CAP binding activates transcription in the presence of cAMP. E. coli catabolite activator protein
   5616..5708    -  CDS            lacI (fragment): lac repressor; lacI; The lac repressor binds to the lac operator to inhibit transcription in E. coli. This inhibition can be relieved by adding lactose or isopropyl-β-D-thiogalactopyranoside (IPTG).
   5891..6479    -  rep_origin     ori: high-copy-number ColE1/pMB1/pBR322/pUC origin of replication
   6650..7510    -  CDS            AmpR: β-lactamase; bla; confers resistance to ampicillin, carbenicillin, and related antibiotics
   7511..7615    -  promoter       AmpR promoter: bla
