[The description below was written by a language model from this plasmid's Addgene catalogue record and pLannotate feature annotations shown in this document.]
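Description:
TL1 alphaDdCBE 3_CN (right, DddA11-N) is a pCMV-based mammalian expression plasmid of about 7.6 kb that encodes one arm, the "right" half, of a split TALE-guided mitochondrial cytosine base editor (DdCBE). It is propagated in E. coli through a high-copy ColE1/pUC-type origin with ampicillin selection (AmpR under its own bla promoter) and also carries an f1 origin. For selection in mammalian cells, an SV40 early promoter, paired with the bacterial EM7 promoter, drives a blasticidin S deaminase gene followed by an SV40 polyadenylation signal. The short bleomycin-resistance fragments annotated after BSD appear to be backbone remnants rather than a functional marker.

The payload is a synthetic fusion transcribed from the CMV enhancer/promoter, with a T7 promoter just upstream of the coding region. It opens with the COX8A mitochondrial targeting sequence, which directs import into the matrix, followed by a 3xFLAG epitope for detection. Next come a TALE N-terminal domain carrying the Q231R, W232G and S233A substitutions (the "alphaN" variant), the TL1 repeat array assembled by Golden Gate cloning between retained BsmBI sites, and the TALE C-terminal domain. The feature table annotates only the flanking avrBs3-derived segments, leaving the repeat region unlabelled. The TALE is fused to the N-terminal split half (1397N) of the DddA11 variant of the double-stranded DNA cytidine deaminase, which carries five listed substitutions, and then to a uracil glycosylase inhibitor that protects the deaminated base from excision. An ATP5B 3'UTR is recorded as the end of the insert.

Because the deaminase is split, editing activity is expected only when this arm is co-expressed with a complementary left arm carrying the DddA C-terminal half and bound at an adjacent mitochondrial DNA site. The specific target sequence is not stated in the record.
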