Addgene plasmid #222003: TL1 alphaDdCBE 3_CN (right, DddA11-N)
Purpose: Expresses mitochondrial cytosine base editor arm in mammalian cells
Depositing lab: Stephen Ekker. Depositing organization: Mayo Foundation for Medical Education and Research. Publication: Unconstrained Precision Mitochondrial Genome Editing with alphaDdCBEs. Castillo SR, Simone BW, Clark KJ, Devaux P, Ekker SC. Hum Gene Ther. 2024 Sep 24. doi: 10.1089/hum.2024.073. PubMed 39212664.
Backbone
  Vector backbone: pCMV
  Backbone size w/o insert (bp): 4717
  Vector type: Mammalian Expression, CRISPR
  Selectable markers: Blasticidin
Growth in bacteria
  Bacterial resistance: Ampicillin, 100 μg/mL
  Growth temperature: 30°C
  Growth strain: NEB Stable
  Copy number: High Copy
Gene/Insert
  Gene/Insert name: COX8A MTS-3xFLAG-TALE NT-alphaN-TL1 TALE repeats (alpha-3_CN right)-TALE CTD-DddA11 1397N-UGI-ATP5B 3'UTR
  Species: Synthetic
  Insert size (bp): 2929
  Mutation: TALE: Q231R, W232G, S233A | DddA: S1330I, A1341V, N1342S, E1370K, T1380I
  Promoter: CMV
  Tag / fusion protein: 3xFLAG (N terminal on backbone)
  Cloning method: Golden Gate
  Sequencing primers: 5′ T7; 3′ ACACCCGCCGCGCTTAATGC
Terms and licenses: Academic/Nonprofit Terms; Industry Terms: Not Available to Industry
Depositor comments: 5' Cloning Site: BsmBI (Not Destroyed), 3' Cloning Site: BsmBI (Not Destroyed). Please visit https://www.biorxiv.org/content/10.1101/2024.05.13.593977v1 for bioRxiv preprint.
How to cite: TL1 alphaDdCBE 3_CN (right, DddA11-N) was a gift from Stephen Ekker (Addgene plasmid # 222003 ; http://n2t.net/addgene:222003 ; RRID:Addgene_222003)
