>Addgene plasmid #222003 | TL1 alphaDdCBE 3_CN (right, DddA11-N) | depositor partial sequence | sequence record 434713 | Partial
ATGGCCTCCGTTCTGACCCCGCTGCTGCTGCGTGGCCTGACCGGCTCCGCTCGTCGTCTGCCAGTTCCGC
GTGCGAAAATCCATTCCCTGGACTACAAAGACCATGACGGTGATTATAAAGATCATGACATCGATTACAA
GGATGACGATGACAAGATGGACATCGCGGATCTGCGTACCCTGGGTTACAGCCAGCAGCAGCAGGAGAAG
ATCAAGCCAAAGGTGCGCAGCACCGTGGCCCAGCACCATGAAGCTCTGGTGGGTCACGGCTTCACCCACG
CGCACATCGTGGCTCTGAGCCAGCACCCAGCCGCGCTGGGTACCGTGGCCGTGAAATATCAGGACATGAT
TGCTGCCCTGCCAGAGGCTACCCATGAAGCGATTGTGGGTGTGGGCAAGAGAGGAGCCGGTGCTCGTGCG
CTGGAGGCCCTGCTGACCGTGGCCGGTGAACTGCGTGGCCCGCCGCTGCAGCTGGATACCGGCCAGCTGC
TGAAAATCGCGAAACGTGGCGGTGTGACCGCTGTGGAAGCTGTGCATGCCTGGCGTAATGCTCTGACCGG
TGCCCCCCTGAACCTGACCCCGGACCAAGTGGTGGCTATCGCCAGCAACGGTGGCGGCAAGCAAGCGCTC
GAAACGGTGCAGCGGCTGTTGCCGGTGCTGTGCCAGGACCATGGCCTGACCCCGGACCAAGTGGTGGCTA
TCGCCAGCAACGGTGGCGGCAAGCAAGCGCTCGAAACGGTGCAGCGGCTGTTGCCGGTGCTGTGCCAGGA
CCATGGCCTGACCCCGGACCAAGTGGTGGCTATCGCCAGCAACGGTGGCGGCAAGCAAGCGCTCGAAACG
GTGCAGCGGCTGTTGCCGGTGCTGTGCCAGGACCATGGCCTGACCCCGGACCAAGTGGTGGCTATCGCCA
GCAACGGTGGCGGCAAGCAAGCGCTCGAAACGGTGCAGCGGCTGTTGCCGGTGCTGTGCCAGGACCATGG
CCTGACCCCGGACCAAGTGGTGGCTATCGCCAGCAACATTGGCGGCAAGCAAGCGCTCGAAACGGTGCAG
CGGCTGTTGCCGGTGCTGTGCCAGGACCATGGCCTGACCCCGGACCAAGTGGTGGCTATCGCCAGCAACA
TTGGCGGCAAGCAAGCGCTCGAAACGGTGCAGCGGCTGTTGCCGGTGCTGTGCCAGGACCATGGCCTGAC
CCCGGACCAAGTGGTGGCTATCGCCAGCAACAATGGCGGCAAGCAAGCGCTCGAAACGGTGCAGCGGCTG
TTGCCGGTGCTGTGCCAGGACCATGGCCTCACACCCGATCAGGTCGTGGCTATCGCCAGCAACGGTGGCG
GCAAGCAAGCGCTCGAAACGGTGCAGCGGCTGTTGCCGGTGCTGTGCCAGGACCATGGCCTGACCCCGGA
CCAAGTGGTGGCTATCGCCAGCAACGGTGGCGGCAAGCAAGCGCTCGAAACGGTGCAGCGGCTGTTGCCG
GTGCTGTGCCAGGACCATGGCCTGACCCCGGACCAAGTGGTGGCTATCGCCAGCAACGGTGGCGGCAAGC
AAGCGCTCGAAACGGTGCAGCGGCTGTTGCCGGTGCTGTGCCAGGACCATGGCCTGACCCCGGACCAAGT
GGTGGCTATCGCCAGCAACGGTGGCGGCAAGCAAGCGCTCGAAACGGTGCAGCGGCTGTTGCCGGTGCTG
TGCCAGGACCATGGCCTGACCCCGGACCAAGTGGTGGCTATCGCCAGCAACATTGGCGGCAAGCAAGCGC
TCGAAACGGTGCAGCGGCTGTTGCCGGTGCTGTGCCAGGACCATGGCCTGACCCCGGACCAAGTGGTGGC
TATCGCCAGCAACGGTGGCGGCAAGCAAGCGCTCGAAACGGTGCAGCGGCTGTTGCCGGTGCTGTGCCAG
GACCATGGCCTGACCCCGGACCAAGTGGTGGCTATCGCCAGCAACAATGGCGGCAAGCAAGCGCTCGAAA
CGGTGCAGCGGCTGTTGCCGGTGCTGTGCCAGGACCATGGCCTGACCCCGGACCAAGTGGTGGCTATCGC
CAGCCACGATGGCGGCAAGCAAGCGCTCGAAAGCATTGTGGCCCAGCTGAGCCGGCCTGATCCGGCGTTG
GCCGCGTTGACCAACGATCACCTGGTGGCCCTGGCCTGCCTGGGCGGTCGTCCGGCCCTGGATGCGGTGA
AGAAAGGCCTGGGTGGATCCGGCAGCTACGCCCTGGGTCCGTATCAGATTAGCGCCCCGCAGCTGCCAGC
TTACAATGGTCAGACCGTGGGTACCTTCTACTATGTGAACGACGCGGGCGGTCTGGAGAGCAAGGTGTTT
ATCAGCGGCGGTCCAACCCCGTACCCAAACTATGTCAGTGCCGGTCATGTGGAGGGTCAGAGCGCCCTGT
TCATGCGTGATAACGGCATCAGCGAGGGTCTGGTGTTCCACAACAACCCGAAAGGCACCTGCGGTTTTTG
CGTGAACATGATCGAGACCCTGCTGCCGGAAAACGCGAAAATGACCGTGGTGCCGCCGGAAGGTTCTGGC
GGCTCAACTAATCTGAGCGACATCATTGAGAAGGAGACTGGGAAACAGCTGGTCATTCAGGAGTCCATCC
TGATGCTGCCTGAGGAGGTGGAGGAAGTGATCGGCAACAAGCCAGAGTCTGACATCCTGGTGCACACCGC
CTACGACGAGTCCACAGATGAGAATGTGATGCTGCTGACCTCTGACGCCCCCGAGTATAAGCCTTGGGCC
CTGGTCATCCAGGATTCTAACGGCGAGAATAAGATCAAGATGCTGTGATAAGGGGTCTTTGTCCTCTGTA
CTGTCTCTCTCCTTGCCCCTAACCCAAAAAGCTTCATTTTTCTGTGTAGGCTGCACAAGAGCCTTGATTG
AAGATATATTCTTTCTGAACAGTATTTAAGGTTTCCAATAAAATGTACACCCCTCAGAA
